>Addgene plasmid #152215 | pGBW-m4133628 | depositor full sequence | sequence record 295227 | Full Sequence
CACCATGAGCAAAATGTCTGACGTCAAGTGTACATCCGTAGTTCTGTTATCAGTGCTTCAACAGCTGCGG
GTGGAGAGTTCGTCAAAGCTCTGGGCCCAGTGCGTGCAGCTGCACAATGATATATTGCTCGCGAAAGATA
CTACGGAAGCTTTCGAGAAGATGGTCAGCTTGCTATCTGTTCTACTGAGCATGCAAGGAGCAGTAGACAT
CAACAAACTTTGCGAAGAGATGTTAGACAACCGAGCCACCCTGCAAGAAAACCTTTACTTTCAGTCGAAG
AGGCGATGGAAAAAGAATTTTATCGCGGTGAGTGCAGCCAACAGATTCAAAAAGATATCCTCGTCTGGTG
CCCTCTAAGCTAGCTTGACTGACTGAGATACAGCGTACCTTCAGCTCACAGACATGATAAGATACATTGA
TGAGTTTGGACAAACCACAACTAGAATGCAGTGAAAAAAATGCTTTATTTGTGAAATTTGTGATGCTATT
GCTTTATTTGTAACCATTATAAGCTGCAATAAACAAGTTAACAACAACAATTGCATTCATTTTATGTTTC
AGGTTCAGGGGGAGGTGTGGGAGGTTTTTTAAAGCAAGTAAAACCTCTACAAATGTGGTATTGGCCCATC
TCTATCGGTATCGTAGCATAACCCCTTGGGGCCTCTAAACGGGTCTTGAGGGGTTTTTTGTGCCCCTCGG
GCCGGATTGCTATCTACCGGCATTGGCGCAGAAAAAAATGCCTGATGCGACGCTGCGCGTCTTATACTCC
CACATATGCCAGATTCAGCAACGGATACGGCTTCCCCAACTTGCCCACTTCCATACGTGTCCTCCTTACC
AGAAATTTATCCTTAAGGTCGTCAGCTATCCTGCAGGCGATCTCTCGATTTCGATCAAGACATTCCTTTA
ATGGTCTTTTCTGGACACCACTAGGGGTCAGAAGTAGTTCATCAAACTTTCTTCCCTCCCTAATCTCATT
GGTTACCTTGGGCTATCGAAACTTAATTAACCAGTCAAGTCAGCTACTTGGCGAGATCGACTTGTCTGGG
TTTCGACTACGCTCAGAATTGCGTCAGTCAAGTTCGATCTGGTCCTTGCTATTGCACCCGTTCTCCGATT
ACGAGTTTCATTTAAATCATGTGAGCAAAAGGCCAGCAAAAGGCCAGGAACCGTAAAAAGGCCGCGTTGC
TGGCGTTTTTCCATAGGCTCCGCCCCCCTGACGAGCATCACAAAAATCGACGCTCAAGTCAGAGGTGGCG
AAACCCGACAGGACTATAAAGATACCAGGCGTTTCCCCCTGGAAGCTCCCTCGTGCGCTCTCCTGTTCCG
ACCCTGCCGCTTACCGGATACCTGTCCGCCTTTCTCCCTTCGGGAAGCGTGGCGCTTTCTCATAGCTCAC
GCTGTAGGTATCTCAGTTCGGTGTAGGTCGTTCGCTCCAAGCTGGGCTGTGTGCACGAACCCCCCGTTCA
GCCCGACCGCTGCGCCTTATCCGGTAACTATCGTCTTGAGTCCAACCCGGTAAGACACGACTTATCGCCA
CTGGCAGCAGCCACTGGTAACAGGATTAGCAGAGCGAGGTATGTAGGCGGTGCTACAGAGTTCTTGAAGT
GGTGGCCTAACTACGGCTACACTAGAAGAACAGTATTTGGTATCTGCGCTCTGCTGAAGCCAGTTACCTT
CGGAAAAAGAGTTGGTAGCTCTTGATCCGGCAAACAAACCACCGCTGGTAGCGGTGGTTTTTTTGTTTGC
AAGCAGCAGATTACGCGCAGAAAAAAAGGATCTCAAGAAGATCCTTTGATCTTTTCTACGGGGTCTGACG
CTCAGTGGAACGAAAACTCACGTTAAGGGATTTTGGTCATGAGATTATCAAAAAGGATCTTCACCTAGAT
CCTTTTAAATTAAAAATGAAGTTTTAAATCAATCTAAAGTATATATGAGTAAACTTGGTCTGACAGTTAC
CAATGCTTAATCAGTGAGGCACCTATCTCAGCGATCTGTCTATTTCGTTCATCCATAGTTGCATTTAAAT
TTCCGAACTCTCCAAGGCCCTCGTCGGAAAATCTTCAAACCTTTCGTCCGATCCATCTTGCAGGCTACCT
CTCGAACGAACTATCGCAAGTCTCTTGGCCGGCCTTGCGCCTTGGCTATTGCTTGGCAGCGCCTATCGCC
AGGTATTACTCCAATCCCGAATATCCGAGATCGGGATCACCCGAGAGAAGTTCAACCTACATCCTCAATC
CCGATCTATCCGAGATCCGAGGAATATCGAAATCGGGGCGCGCCTGGCCTCCGCGCCGGGTTTTGGCGCC
TCCCGCGGGCGCCCCCCTCGTCACGGCGAGCGCTGCCACGTCAGACGAAGGGCGCAGGAGCGTCCTGATC
CTTCCGCCCGGACGCTCAGGACAGCGGCCCGCTGCTCATAAGACTCGGCCTTAGAACCCCAGTATCAGCA
GAAGGACATTTTAGGACGGGACTTGGGTGACTCTAGGGCACTGGTTTTCTTTCCAGAGAGCGGAACAGGC
GAGGAAAAGTAGTCCCTTCTCGGCGATTCTGCGGAGGGATCTCCGTGGGGCGGTGAACGCCGATGATTAT
ATAAGGACGCGCCGGGTGTGGCACAGCTAGTTCCGTCGCAGCCGGGATTTGGGTCGCGGTTCTTGTTTGT
GGATCGCTGTGATCGTCACTTGGTGAGTAGCGGGCTGCTGGGCTGGCCGGGGCTTTCGTGGCCGCCGGGC
CGCTCGGTGGGACGGAAGCGTGTGGAGAGACCGCCAAGGGCTGTAGTCTGGGTCCGCGAGCAAGGTTGCC
CTGAACTGGGGGTTGGGGGGAGCGCAGCAAAATGGCGGCTGTTCCCGAGTCTTGAATGGAAGACGCTTGT
GAGGCGGGCTGTGAGGTCGTTGAAACAAGGTGGGGGGCATGGTGGGCGGCAAGAACCCAAGGTCTTGAGC
CCTTCGCTAATGCGGGAAAGCTCTTATTCGGGTGAGATGGGCTGGGCACCATCTGGGGACCCTGACGTGA
AGTTTGTCACTGACTGGAGAACTCGGTTTGTCGTCTGTTGCGGGGGCGGCAGTTATGGCGGTGCCGTTGG
GCAGTGCACCCGTACCTTTGGGAGCGCGCGCCCTCGTCGTGTCGTGACGTCACCCGTTCTGTTGGCTTAT
AATGCAGGGTGGGGCCACCTGCCGGTAGGTGTGCGGTAGGCTTTTCTCCGTCGCAGGACGCAGGGTTCGG
GCCTAGGGTAGGCTCTCCTGAATCGACAGGCGCCGGACCTCTGGTGAGGGGAGGGATAAGTGAGGCGTCA
GTTTCTTTGGTCGGTTTTATGTACCTATCTTCTTAAGTAGCTGAAGCTCCGGTTTTGAACTATGCGCTCG
GGGTTGGCGAGTGTGTTTTGTGAAGTTTTTTAGGCACCTTTTGAAATGTAATCATTTGGGTCAATATGTA
ATTTTCAGTGTTAGACTTGTAAATTGTCCGCTAAATTCTGGCCGTTTTTGGCTTTTTTGTTAGACAACAT
GACCGAGTACAAGCCCACGGTGCGCCTCGCCACCCGCGACGACGTCCCCAGGGCCGTACGCACCCTCGCC
GCCGCGTTCGCCGACTACCCCGCCACGCGCCACACCGTCGATCCGGACCGCCACATCGAGCGGGTCACCG
AGCTGCAAGAACTCTTCCTCACGCGCGTCGGGCTCGACATCGGCAAGGTGTGGGTCGCGGACGACGGCGC
CGCGGTGGCGGTCTGGACCACGCCGGAGAGCGTCGAAGCGGGGGCGGTGTTCGCCGAGATCGGCCCGCGC
ATGGCCGAGTTGAGCGGTTCCCGGCTGGCCGCGCAGCAACAGATGGAGGGCCTCCTGGCGCCGCACCGGC
CCAAGGAGCCCGCGTGGTTCCTGGCCACCGTCGGCGTCTCGCCCGACCACCAGGGCAAGGGTCTGGGCAG
CGCCGTCGTGCTCCCCGGAGTGGAGGCCGCCGAGCGCGCCGGGGTGCCCGCCTTCCTGGAGACCTCCGCG
CCCCGCAACCTCCCCTTCTACGAGCGGCTCGGCTTCACCGTCACCGCCGACGTCGAGGTGCCCGAAGGAC
CGCGCACCTGGTGCATGACCCGCAAGCCCGGTGCCTAGGCTAGTATGTAAGCCTAGTCTTAGATAATAAA
ATCGCTATCCATCGAAGATGGATGTGTGTTGGTTTTTTGTGTGTGTAACGCTAGGCGCGCCTGGTGTACC
GAGAACGATCCTCTCAGTGCGAGTCTCGACGATCCATATCGTTGCTTGGCAGTCAGCCAGTCGGAATCCA
GCTTGGGACCCAGGAAGTCCAATCGTCAGATATTGTACTCAAGCCTGGTCACGGCAGCGTACCGATCTGT
TTAAACCTAGATATTGATAGTCTGATCGGTCAACGTATAATCGAGTCCTAGCTTTTGCAAACATCTATCA
AGAGACAGGATCAGCAGGAGGCTTTCGCATGAGTATTCAACATTTCCGTGTCGCCCTTATTCCCTTTTTT
GCGGCATTTTGCCTTCCTGTTTTTGCTCACCCAGAAACGCTGGTGAAAGTAAAAGATGCTGAAGATCAGT
TGGGTGCGCGAGTGGGTTACATCGAACTGGATCTCAACAGCGGTAAGATCCTTGAGAGTTTTCGCCCCGA
AGAACGCTTTCCAATGATGAGCACTTTTAAAGTTCTGCTATGTGGCGCGGTATTATCCCGTATTGACGCC
GGGCAAGAGCAACTCGGTCGCCGCATACACTATTCTCAGAATGACTTGGTTGAGTATTCACCAGTCACAG
AAAAGCATCTTACGGATGGCATGACAGTAAGAGAATTATGCAGTGCTGCCATAACCATGAGTGATAACAC
TGCGGCCAACTTACTTCTGACAACGATTGGAGGACCGAAGGAGCTAACCGCTTTTTTGCACAACATGGGG
GATCATGTAACTCGCCTTGATCGTTGGGAACCGGAGCTGAATGAAGCCATACCAAACGACGAGCGTGACA
CCACGATGCCTGTAGCAATGGCAACAACCTTGCGTAAACTATTAACTGGCGAACTACTTACTCTAGCTTC
CCGGCAACAGTTGATAGACTGGATGGAGGCGGATAAAGTTGCAGGACCACTTCTGCGCTCGGCCCTTCCG
GCTGGCTGGTTTATTGCTGATAAATCTGGAGCCGGTGAGCGTGGGTCTCGCGGTATCATTGCAGCACTGG
GGCCAGATGGTAAGCCCTCCCGTATCGTAGTTATCTACACGACGGGGAGTCAGGCAACTATGGATGAACG
AAATAGACAGATCGCTGAGATAGGTGCCTCACTGATTAAGCATTGGTAACCGATTCTAGGTGCATTGGCG
CAGAAAAAAATGCCTGATGCGACGCTGCGCGTCTTATACTCCCACATATGCCAGATTCAGCAACGGATAC
GGCTTCCCCAACTTGCCCACTTCCATACGTGTCCTCCTTACCAGAAATTTATCCTTAAGATCGTTTAAAC
TCGACTCTGGCTCTATCGAATCTCCGTCGTTTCGAGCTTACGCGAACAGCCGTGGCGCTCATTTGCTCGT
CGGGCATCGAATCTCGTCAGCTATCGTCAGCTTACCTTTTTGGCAGCGATCGCGGCTCCCGACATCTTGG
ACCATTAGCTCCACAGGTATCTTCTTCCCTCTAGTGGTCATAACAGCAGCTTCAGCTACCTCTCAATTCA
AAAAACCCCTCAAGACCCGTTTAGAGGCCCCAAGGGGTTATGCTATCAATCGTTGCGTTACACACACAAA
AAACCAACACACATCCATCTTCGATGGATAGCGATTTTATTATCTAACTGCTGATCGAGTGTAGCCAGAT
CTAGTAATCAATTACGGGGTCATTAGTTCATAGCCCATATATGGAGTTCCGCGTTACATAACTTACGGTA
AATGGCCCGCCTGGCTGACCGCCCAACGACCCCCGCCCATTGACGTCAATAATGACGTATGTTCCCATAG
TAACGCCAATAGGGACTTTCCATTGACGTCAATGGGTGGAGTATTTACGGTAAACTGCCCACTTGGCAGT
ACATCAAGTGTATCATATGCCAAGTACGCCCCCTATTGACGTCAATGACGGTAAATGGCCCGCCTGGCAT
TATGCCCAGTACATGACCTTATGGGACTTTCCTACTTGGCAGTACATCTACGTATTAGTCATCGCTATTA
CCATGCTGATGCGGTTTTGGCAGTACATCAATGGGCGTGGATAGCGGTTTGACTCACGGGGATTTCCAAG
TCTCCACCCCATTGACGTCAATGGGAGTTTGTTTTGGCACCAAAATCAACGGGACTTTCCAAAATGTCGT
AACAACTCCGCCCCATTGACGCAAATGGGCGGTAGGCGTGTACGGTGGGAGGTCTATATAAGCAGAGCTG
GTTTAGTGAACCGTCAGATCAGATCTTTGTCGATCCTACCATCCACTCGACACACCCGCCAGCGGCCGC
Features (pLannotate 1.2.2; 19 found; start..end, strand, type, name):
    284..300     +  CDS            CBP (fragment): calmodulin-binding peptide derived from skeletal muscle myosin light chain kinase; binds calmodulin with nanomolar affinity in the presence of calcium
    408..529     -  polyA_signal   SV40 poly(A) signal: SV40 polyadenylation signal
    552..621     -  CDS            large T antigen (fragment): large T antigen from SV40 (simian virus 40)
    644..690     +  terminator     T7 terminator: transcription terminator for bacteriophage T7 RNA polymerase
    720..856     +  terminator     rrnG terminator: transcription terminator from the E. coli ribosomal RNA rrnG operon (Albrechtsen et al., 1991)
    901..972     +  misc_feature   3' β-globin insulator: insulator downstream of the human β-globin locus (Farrell et al., 2002)
   1198..1786    -  rep_origin     ori: high-copy-number ColE1/pMB1/pBR322/pUC origin of replication
   1958..2022    -  CDS            bla(M) (fragment): β-lactamase lacking the signal sequence; bla(M); allows cytosolic expression of β-lactamase
   2286..3495    +  promoter       UbC promoter: human ubiquitin C promoter
   3499..4096    +  CDS            PuroR (fragment): puromycin N-acetyltransferase; pac from Streptomyces; confers resistance to puromycin
   4125..4173    +  polyA_signal   poly(A) signal: synthetic polyadenylation signal
   4439..5299    +  CDS            AmpR: β-lactamase; bla; confers resistance to ampicillin, carbenicillin, and related antibiotics
   5312..5448    +  terminator     rrnG terminator: transcription terminator from the E. coli ribosomal RNA rrnG operon (Albrechtsen et al., 1991)
   5593..5664    +  misc_feature   5' β-globin insulator: insulator upstream of the human β-globin locus (Farrell et al., 2002)
   5669..5715    -  terminator     T7 terminator: transcription terminator for bacteriophage T7 RNA polymerase
   5733..5781    -  polyA_signal   poly(A) signal: synthetic polyadenylation signal
   5862..6165    +  enhancer       CMV enhancer: human cytomegalovirus immediate early enhancer
   6238..6255    -  promoter       CMV promoter (fragment): human cytomegalovirus (CMV) immediate early promoter
   6318..6369    +  promoter       CMVd2 promoter: truncated human cytomegalovirus (CMV) immediate early promoter that yields moderately reduced expression relative to the full-length promoter
