[The description below was written by a language model from this plasmid's Addgene catalogue record and pLannotate feature annotations shown in this document.]
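Description:
pGBW-m4133628 is a mammalian expression plasmid for SARS-CoV-2 nsp7, built on the pTwist_CMV_Puro_6 backbone. It is propagated in E. coli as a high-copy plasmid through a ColE1/pUC-type origin and selected with ampicillin via a full-length AmpR (β-lactamase) gene. For selection in mammalian cells it carries a separate cassette in which the human ubiquitin C (UbC) promoter drives puromycin N-acetyltransferase, followed by a synthetic polyadenylation signal.

The payload is the wild-type nsp7 coding region (about 248 bp), a small non-structural protein released from the viral ORF1ab polyprotein. According to the record it is expressed from a CMV promoter; the annotation detects the CMV immediate-early enhancer and CMV promoter elements near the end of the 6,439-nt sequence, so the open reading frame evidently spans the numbering origin of the circular map. The nsp7 insert itself is not called in the automated feature table. The record lists a C-terminal, backbone-encoded tag consisting of a TEV protease cleavage site and a calmodulin-binding peptide (CBP); only a short CBP fragment is annotated and the TEV site is not. CBP binds calmodulin in a calcium-dependent manner, so the tag would allow affinity capture followed by its removal with TEV protease. Transcription ends at an SV40 poly(A) signal. The expression unit is flanked by 5' and 3' β-globin insulator elements, and bacterial T7 and rrnG terminators help isolate the modules from read-through. The stated purpose is simply nsp7 expression in mammalian cells, with puromycin available to enrich or select transfected cells.
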