Addgene plasmid #152215: pGBW-m4133628
Purpose: Mammalian expression plasmid for SARS-CoV-2 nsp7
Depositing lab: Ginkgo Bioworks & Benjie Chen. Depositing organization: Ginkgo Bioworks.
Backbone
  Vector backbone: pTwist_CMV_Puro_6
  Backbone size w/o insert (bp): 6080
  Vector type: Mammalian Expression
  Selectable markers: Puromycin
Growth in bacteria
  Bacterial resistance: Ampicillin, 100 μg/mL
  Growth temperature: 37°C
  Growth strain: DH5alpha
  Copy number: High Copy
Gene/Insert
  Gene/Insert name: SARS-CoV-2 nsp7
  Species: Severe acute respiratory syndrome coronavirus 2
  Insert size (bp): 248
  Mutation: wt
  Entrez Gene: ORF1ab (a.k.a. GU280_gp01)
  Promoter: CMV
  Tag / fusion protein: Cleavable TEV;CBP (C terminal on backbone)
  Cloning method: Unknown
Resource information
  A portion of this plasmid was derived from a plasmid made by: GinkgoBioworks
Depositor comments: NCBI reference sequence: YP_009725303.1
How to cite: pGBW-m4133628 was a gift from Ginkgo Bioworks & Benjie Chen (Addgene plasmid # 152215 ; http://n2t.net/addgene:152215 ; RRID:Addgene_152215)
